Addgene plasmid #246824: pUC-M1
Purpose: Plasmid for in vitro expression of M1 RNA of E. coli RNase P
Depositing lab: Norikazu Ichihashi & Takashi Yokogawa. Depositing organization: Gifu University. Publication: Simultaneous in vitro expression of minimal 21 transfer RNAs by tRNA array method. Miyachi R, Masuda K, Shimizu Y, Ichihashi N. Nat Commun. 2025 Aug 26;16(1):7418. doi: 10.1038/s41467-025-62588-y. PubMed 40858540.
Backbone
  Vector backbone: pUC
  Total vector size (bp): 2345
  Vector type: Bacterial Expression
Growth in bacteria
  Bacterial resistance: Ampicillin, 100 μg/mL
  Growth temperature: 37°C
  Growth strain: DH5alpha
  Copy number: Low Copy
Gene/Insert
  Gene/Insert name: M1 RNA of E. coli RNase P (alt name: rnpB)
  Species: E. coli
  Insert size (bp): 377
  Promoter: T7 promoter
  Cloning method: Unknown
  Sequencing primers: 5′ GGCGATTAAGTTGGGTAACGCCAG; 3′ CCGGCTCGTATGTTGTGTGG
Resource information
  A portion of this plasmid was derived from a plasmid made by: This plasmid was originally constructed in Fukunaga et al. (2006) and provided by Prof. Yokogawa, T.
Terms and licenses: Academic/Nonprofit Terms; Industry Terms: Not Available to Industry
Depositor comments: When using this plasmid, please also cite the original paper: Fukunaga J, Gouda M, Umeda K, Ohno S, Yokogawa T, Nishikawa K. Use of RNase P for efficient preparation of yeast tRNATyr transcript and its mutants. J Biochem. 2006 Jan;139(1):123-7. doi: 10.1093/jb/mvj005. PMID: 16428327
How to cite: pUC-M1 was a gift from Norikazu Ichihashi & Takashi Yokogawa (Addgene plasmid # 246824 ; http://n2t.net/addgene:246824 ; RRID:Addgene_246824)
