[The description below was written by a language model from this plasmid's Addgene catalogue record and pLannotate feature annotations shown in this document.]
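Description:
pUC-M1 is a small pUC-based bacterial plasmid that serves as a template for producing M1 RNA, the catalytic RNA subunit of Escherichia coli RNase P (encoded by rnpB). It is propagated in E. coli using the ColE1/pMB1-type pUC origin and selected with ampicillin through the β-lactamase gene driven by its own AmpR promoter. The catalogue lists the plasmid as low copy, although the annotated origin is the type usually described as high copy. Only short fragments of rop and the bom region are detected. The catalogue also gives a total size of 2,345 bp, whereas the sequenced record is 3,079 nt, and the record does not explain this difference.

The 377 bp insert is annotated as a bacterial class A RNase P RNA. It sits immediately downstream of a T7 promoter, which is annotated as a fragment and directly abuts the start of the RNA, so T7 RNA polymerase should transcribe the ribozyme with little or no extra 5′ sequence. The cassette lies in the pUC polylinker region in the opposite orientation to the lac promoter/operator. It is flanked by remnants of the multiple cloning site, lacZα and a lacI fragment, which are backbone leftovers rather than functional parts of the design. No protein-coding payload, tag or reporter is present.

The stated purpose is in vitro expression of M1 RNA. RNase P cleaves the 5′ leader from precursor tRNAs, and the associated work concerns preparing tRNA transcripts and simultaneously expressing a minimal tRNA set in vitro from tRNA arrays. In that setting, M1 RNA made from this plasmid would be expected to process precursors into mature tRNAs.
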