Features (pLannotate 1.2.2; 13 found; start..end, strand, type, name):
    785..1373    +  rep_origin     ori: high-copy-number ColE1/pMB1/pBR322/pUC origin of replication
   1556..1648    +  CDS            lacI (fragment): lac repressor; lacI; The lac repressor binds to the lac operator to inhibit transcription in E. coli. This inhibition can be relieved by adding lactose or isopropyl-β-D-thiogalactopyranoside (IPTG).
   1661..1682    +  protein_bind   CAP binding site: CAP binding activates transcription in the presence of cAMP. E. coli catabolite activator protein
   1697..1727    +  promoter       lac promoter: promoter for the E. coli lac operon
   1735..1751    +  protein_bind   lac operator: The lac repressor binds to the lac operator to inhibit transcription in E. coli. This inhibition can be relieved by adding lactose or isopropyl-β-D-thiogalactopyranoside (IPTG). lac repressor encoded by lacI
   1788..1823    -  misc_feature   MCS (fragment): pUC18/19 multiple cloning site
   1837..2213    -  ncRNA          RNaseP bact a: Accession: RF00010 - Bacterial RNase P class A
   2214..2231    -  promoter       T7 promoter (fragment): promoter for bacteriophage T7 RNA polymerase
   2234..2391    +  CDS            lacZα (fragment): LacZα fragment of β-galactosidase; lacZ fragment
   2397..2496    -  misc_feature   bom (fragment): basis of mobility region from pBR322
   2598..2633    -  CDS            rop (fragment): Rop protein, which maintains plasmids at low copy number; rop
   2728..2832    +  promoter       AmpR promoter: bla
   2833..614     +  CDS            AmpR (across the origin): β-lactamase; bla; confers resistance to ampicillin, carbenicillin, and related antibiotics
>Addgene plasmid #246824 | pUC-M1 | addgene full sequence | sequence record 493032 | Addgene NGS Result
ACGCCGGGCAAGAGCAACTCGGTCGCCGCATACACTATTCTCAGAATGACTTGGTTGAGTACTCACCAGT
CACAGAAAAGCATCTTACGGATGGCATGACAGTAAGAGAATTATGCAGTGCTGCCATAACCATGAGTGAT
AACACTGCGGCCAACTTACTTCTGACAACGATCGGAGGACCGAAGGAGCTAACCGCTTTTTTGCACAACA
TGGGGGATCATGTAACTCGCCTTGATCGTTGGGAACCGGAGCTGAATGAAGCCATACCAAACGACGAGCG
TGACACCACGATGCCTGTAGCAATGGCAACAACGTTGCGCAAACTATTAACTGGCGAACTACTTACTCTA
GCTTCCCGGCAACAATTAATAGACTGGATGGAGGCGGATAAAGTTGCAGGACCACTTCTGCGCTCGGCCC
TTCCGGCTGGCTGGTTTATTGCTGATAAATCTGGAGCCGGTGAGCGTGGGTCTCGCGGTATCATTGCAGC
ACTGGGGCCAGATGGTAAGCCCTCCCGTATCGTAGTTATCTACACGACGGGGAGTCAGGCAACTATGGAT
GAACGAAATAGACAGATCGCTGAGATAGGTGCCTCACTGATTAAGCATTGGTAACTGTCAGACCAAGTTT
ACTCATATATACTTTAGATTGATTTAAAACTTCATTTTTAATTTAAAAGGATCTAGGTGAAGATCCTTTT
TGATAATCTCATGACCAAAATCCCTTAACGTGAGTTTTCGTTCCACTGAGCGTCAGACCCCGTAGAAAAG
ATCAAAGGATCTTCTTGAGATCCTTTTTTTCTGCGCGTAATCTGCTGCTTGCAAACAAAAAAACCACCGC
TACCAGCGGTGGTTTGTTTGCCGGATCAAGAGCTACCAACTCTTTTTCCGAAGGTAACTGGCTTCAGCAG
AGCGCAGATACCAAATACTGTTCTTCTAGTGTAGCCGTAGTTAGGCCACCACTTCAAGAACTCTGTAGCA
CCGCCTACATACCTCGCTCTGCTAATCCTGTTACCAGTGGCTGCTGCCAGTGGCGATAAGTCGTGTCTTA
CCGGGTTGGACTCAAGACGATAGTTACCGGATAAGGCGCAGCGGTCGGGCTGAACGGGGGGTTCGTGCAC
ACAGCCCAGCTTGGAGCGAACGACCTACACCGAACTGAGATACCTACAGCGTGAGCTATGAGAAAGCGCC
ACGCTTCCCGAAGGGAGAAAGGCGGACAGGTATCCGGTAAGCGGCAGGGTCGGAACAGGAGAGCGCACGA
GGGAGCTTCCAGGGGGAAACGCCTGGTATCTTTATAGTCCTGTCGGGTTTCGCCACCTCTGACTTGAGCG
TCGATTTTTGTGATGCTCGTCAGGGGGGCGGAGCCTATGGAAAAACGCCAGCAACGCGGCCTTTTTACGG
TTCCTGGCCTTTTGCTGGCCTTTTGCTCACATGTTCTTTCCTGCGTTATCCCCTGATTCTGTGGATAACC
GTATTACCGCCTTTGAGTGAGCTGATACCGCTCGCCGCAGCCGAACGACCGAGCGCAGCGAGTCAGTGAG
CGAGGAAGCGGAAGAGCGCCCAATACGCAAACCGCCTCTCCCCGCGCGTTGGCCGATTCATTAATGCAGC
TGGCACGACAGGTTTCCCGACTGGAAAGCGGGCAGTGAGCGCAACGCAATTAATGTGAGTTAGCTCACTC
ATTAGGCACCCCAGGCTTTACACTTTATGCTTCCGGCTCGTATGTTGTGTGGAATTGTGAGCGGATAACA
ATTTCACACAGGAAACAGCTATGACCATGATTACGCCAAGCTTGCATGCCTGCAGGTCGACTCTAGAGGA
TCCGGATGACGTAAATCAGGTGAAACTGACCGATAAGCCGGGTTCTGTCGTGGACAGTCATTCATCTAGG
CCAGCAATCGCTCACTGGCTCAAGCAGCCTACCCGGGTTCAGTACGGGCCGTACCTTATGAACCCCTATT
TGGCCTTGCTCCGGGTGGAGTTTACCGTGCCACGGACTGTTACCAGCCGCGCGGTGCGCTCTTACCGCAC
CCTTTCACCCTTACCTGATCCCGCTTGCGCGGGCCATCGGCGGTTTGCTCTCTGTTGCACTGGTCGTGGG
TTTCCCCCCCAGGCGTTACCTGGCACCCTGCCCTATGGAGCCCGGACTTTCCTCCCCTCCGCCCGTCTCC
CCCGAAGAGGACGACGACGAAGCGGCGACTGTCTGGTCAGCTTCTATAGTGAGTCGTATTAGAATTCACT
GGCCGTCGTTTTACAACGTCGTGACTGGGAAAACCCTGGCGTTACCCAACTTAATCGCCTTGCAGCACAT
CCCCCTTTCGCCAGCTGGCGTAATAGCGAAGAGGCCCGCACCGATCGCCCTTCCCAACAGTTGCGCAGCC
TGAATGGCGAATGGCGCCTGATGCGGTATTTTCTCCTTACGCATCTGTGCGGTATTTCACACCGCATATG
GTGCACTCTCAGTACAATCTGCTCTGATGCCGCATAGTTAAGCCAGCCCCGACACCCGCCAACACCCGCT
GACGCGCCCTGACGGGCTTGTCTGCTCCCGGCATCCGCTTACAGACAAGCTGTGACCGTCTCCGGGAGCT
GCATGTGTCAGAGGTTTTCACCGTCATCACCGAAACGCGCGAGACGAAAGGGCCTCGTGATACGCCTATT
TTTATAGGTTAATGTCATGATAATAATGGTTTCTTAGACGTCAGGTGGCACTTTTCGGGGAAATGTGCGC
GGAACCCCTATTTGTTTATTTTTCTAAATACATTCAAATATGTATCCGCTCATGAGACAATAACCCTGAT
AAATGCTTCAATAATATTGAAAAAGGAAGAGTATGAGTATTCAACATTTCCGTGTCGCCCTTATTCCCTT
TTTTGCGGCATTTTGCCTTCCTGTTTTTGCTCACCCAGAAACGCTGGTGAAAGTAAAAGATGCTGAAGAT
CAGTTGGGTGCACGAGTGGGTTACATCGAACTGGATCTCAACAGCGGTAAGATCCTTGAGAGTTTTCGCC
CCGAAGAACGTTTTCCAATGATGAGCACTTTTAAAGTTCTGCTATGTGGCGCGGTATTATCCCGTATTG
